Addgene plasmid #35369: pBbS0k-RFP
Depositing lab: Jay Keasling. Depositing organization: University of California, Berkeley. Publication: BglBrick vectors and datasheets: A synthetic biology platform for gene expression. Lee TS, Krupa RA, Zhang F, Hajimorad M, Holtz WJ, Prasad N, Lee SK, Keasling JD. J Biol Eng. 2011 Sep 20;5:12. 10.1186/1754-1611-5-12 PubMed 21933410.
Backbone
  Vector backbone: pBb
  Backbone size w/o insert (bp): 3701
  Vector type: Bacterial Expression, Synthetic Biology
Growth in bacteria
  Bacterial resistance: Kanamycin, 50 μg/mL
  Growth temperature: 37°C
  Growth strain: DH5alpha
  Copy number: Low Copy
Gene/Insert
  Gene/Insert name: RFP (alt name: JBEI Part ID: JPUB_000262)
  Species: Synthetic
  Insert size (bp): 678
  Cloning method: Restriction Enzyme
  Sequencing primers: 5′ jkRFP-R (gctttggaaccgtactggaa); 3′ jkRFP-F (tggtcactacgacgctgaag)
Terms and licenses: Academic/Nonprofit Terms; Industry Terms: Not Available to Industry
Depositor comments: JBEI Part ID: JPUB_000262; Origin: SC101
How to cite: pBbS0k-RFP was a gift from Jay Keasling (Addgene plasmid # 35369 ; http://n2t.net/addgene:35369 ; RRID:Addgene_35369)
