[The description below was written by a language model from this plasmid's Addgene catalogue record and pLannotate feature annotations shown in this document.]
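Description:
pBbS0k-RFP is a low-copy bacterial expression plasmid from the BglBrick (pBb) vector series, a standardized synthetic-biology platform in which origins, promoters, resistance markers and cargo genes are interchangeable modules. The full sequence is 4,379 bp, consistent with a 3,701 bp backbone carrying a 678 bp insert. Replication depends on the pSC101 origin together with the plasmid-encoded Rep101 (RepA) protein that this origin requires, which gives the low copy number noted in the record. Selection is by kanamycin, conferred by a Tn5-type neo/nptII aminoglycoside phosphotransferase gene. This gene is followed by the lambda t0 terminator and is preceded by a short remnant of the Tn5 transposase coding region, which appears to be a carry-over from the marker's source rather than a functional element.

The payload is mRFP1, a monomeric, constitutively fluorescent red protein derived from Discosoma, listed here as a synthetic insert cloned by restriction enzymes. Downstream of the reporter lie two tandem copies of a double terminator made up of rrnB T1 and T7Te, which insulate the expression cassette from the rest of the plasmid. The catalogue fields do not name a promoter. The automated annotation finds only a 25 bp fragment matching the constitutive J23119 promoter immediately upstream of the reporter, so the way RFP is transcribed in this variant cannot be established from the record. Within the BglBrick collection, RFP-bearing plasmids such as this one serve as characterized reference constructs for measuring reporter output. They also act as recipients in which the RFP gene can be swapped for a gene of interest by restriction-based cloning.
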