Features (pLannotate 1.2.2; 11 found; start..end, strand, type, name):
      1..25      +  promoter       J23119(SpeI) promoter (fragment): bacterial promoter (Registry of Standard Biological Parts BBa J23119) modified to end with an SpeI site
     62..736     +  CDS            mRFP1: mRFP1 is a basic (constitutively fluorescent) red fluorescent protein published in 2002, derived from Discosoma sp.. It is reported to be a somewhat slowly-maturing monomer with low acid sensitivity.
    784..855     +  terminator     rrnB T1 terminator: transcription terminator T1 from the E. coli rrnB gene
    871..898     +  terminator     T7Te terminator: phage T7 early transcription terminator
    952..1023    +  terminator     rrnB T1 terminator: transcription terminator T1 from the E. coli rrnB gene
   1039..1066    +  terminator     T7Te terminator: phage T7 early transcription terminator
   1597..2547    -  CDS            Rep101: RepA protein needed for replication with the pSC101 origin; rep101
   2595..2817    -  rep_origin     pSC101 ori: low-copy replication origin that requires the Rep101 protein
   3309..3403    -  terminator     lambda t0 terminator: transcription terminator from phage lambda
   3437..4228    -  CDS            neo: KKA2_KLEPN - Also known as kan, nptII. Experimental evidence at protein level: Swiss-Prot protein existence level 1. Resistance to kanamycin, neomycin, paromomycin, ribostamycin, butirosin and gentamicin B. From Klebsiella pneumoniae.
   4260..4364    -  CDS            tnpA (fragment): TN5P_ECOLX - Also known as tnp. Experimental evidence at protein level: Swiss-Prot protein existence level 1. Mediates transposition of transposon Tn5 by a 'cut and paste' mechanism. First, the monomeric transposase binds the 19 bp inverted DNA repeats flanking the transposon. Then, dimerization of the DNA- bound transposase creates a synaptic DNA complex. After nicking of the first DNA strand, excision of the transposon proceeds through a series of intermediates. The transposase then mediates the insertion of the transposon at a new site by strand transfer. The activity of the wild- type tran
>Addgene plasmid #35369 | pBbS0k-RFP | depositor full sequence | sequence record 43036 | pBbS0k-RFP sequence 4379 bps
TTGACAGCTAGCTCAGTCCTAGGTACTGTGCTAGCTACTAGTGAAAGAGGAGAAATACTAGATGGCTTCC
TCCGAAGACGTTATCAAAGAGTTCATGCGTTTCAAAGTTCGTATGGAAGGTTCCGTTAACGGTCACGAGT
TCGAAATCGAAGGTGAAGGTGAAGGTCGTCCGTACGAAGGTACCCAGACCGCTAAACTGAAAGTTACCAA
AGGTGGTCCGCTGCCGTTCGCTTGGGACATCCTGTCCCCGCAGTTCCAGTACGGTTCCAAAGCTTACGTT
AAACACCCGGCTGACATCCCGGACTACCTGAAACTGTCCTTCCCGGAAGGTTTCAAATGGGAACGTGTTA
TGAACTTCGAAGACGGTGGTGTTGTTACCGTTACCCAGGACTCCTCCCTGCAAGACGGTGAGTTCATCTA
CAAAGTTAAACTGCGTGGTACCAACTTCCCGTCCGACGGTCCGGTTATGCAGAAAAAAACCATGGGTTGG
GAAGCTTCCACCGAACGTATGTACCCGGAAGACGGTGCTCTGAAAGGTGAAATCAAAATGCGTCTGAAAC
TGAAAGACGGTGGTCACTACGACGCTGAAGTTAAAACCACCTACATGGCTAAAAAACCGGTTCAGCTGCC
GGGTGCTTACAAAACCGACATCAAACTGGACATCACCTCCCACAACGAAGACTACACCATCGTTGAACAG
TACGAACGTGCTGAAGGTCGTCACTCCACCGGTGCTTAATAACGCTGATAGTGCTAGTGTAGATCGCTAC
TAGAGCCAGGCATCAAATAAAACGAAAGGCTCAGTCGAAAGACTGGGCCTTTCGTTTTATCTGTTGTTTG
TCGGTGAACGCTCTCTACTAGAGTCACACTGGCTCACCTTCGGGTGGGCCTTTCTGCGTTTATATACTAG
AAGCGGCCGGGATCCTAACTCGAGTAAGGATCTCCAGGCATCAAATAAAACGAAAGGCTCAGTCGAAAGA
CTGGGCCTTTCGTTTTATCTGTTGTTTGTCGGTGAACGCTCTCTACTAGAGTCACACTGGCTCACCTTCG
GGTGGGCCTTTCTGCGTTTATACCTAGGGTACGGGTTTTGCTGCCCGCAAACGGGCTGTTCTGGTGTTGC
TAGTTTGTTATCAGAATCGCAGATCCGGCTTCAGCCGGTTTGCCGGCTGAAAGCGCTATTTCTTCCAGAA
TTGCCATGATTTTTTCCCCACGGGAGGCGTCACTGGCTCCCGTGTTGTCGGCAGCTTTGATTCGATAAGC
AGCATCGCCTGTTTCAGGCTGTCTATGTGTGACTGTTGAGCTGTAACAAGTTGTCTCAGGTGTTCAATTT
CATGTTCTAGTTGCTTTGTTTTACTGGTTTCACCTGTTCTATTAGGTGTTACATGCTGTTCATCTGTTAC
ATTGTCGATCTGTTCATGGTGAACAGCTTTGAATGCACCAAAAACTCGTAAAAGCTCTGATGTATCTATC
TTTTTTACACCGTTTTCATCTGTGCATATGGACAGTTTTCCCTTTGATATGTAACGGTGAACAGTTGTTC
TACTTTTGTTTGTTAGTCTTGATGCTTCACTGATAGATACAAGAGCCATAAGAACCTCAGATCCTTCCGT
ATTTAGCCAGTATGTTCTCTAGTGTGGTTCGTTGTTTTTGCGTGAGCCATGAGAACGAACCATTGAGATC
ATACTTACTTTGCATGTCACTCAAAAATTTTGCCTCAAAACTGGTGAGCTGAATTTTTGCAGTTAAAGCA
TCGTGTAGTGTTTTTCTTAGTCCGTTATGTAGGTAGGAATCTGATGTAATGGTTGTTGGTATTTTGTCAC
CATTCATTTTTATCTGGTTGTTCTCAAGTTCGGTTACGAGATCCATTTGTCTATCTAGTTCAACTTGGAA
AATCAACGTATCAGTCGGGCGGCCTCGCTTATCAACCACCAATTTCATATTGCTGTAAGTGTTTAAATCT
TTACTTATTGGTTTCAAAACCCATTGGTTAAGCCTTTTAAACTCATGGTAGTTATTTTCAAGCATTAACA
TGAACTTAAATTCATCAAGGCTAATCTCTATATTTGCCTTGTGAGTTTTCTTTTGTGTTAGTTCTTTTAA
TAACCACTCATAAATCCTCATAGAGTATTTGTTTTCAAAAGACTTAACATGTTCCAGATTATATTTTATG
AATTTTTTTAACTGGAAAAGATAAGGCAATATCTCTTCACTAAAAACTAATTCTAATTTTTCGCTTGAGA
ACTTGGCATAGTTTGTCCACTGGAAAATCTCAAAGCCTTTAACCAAAGGATTCCTGATTTCCACAGTTCT
CGTCATCAGCTCTCTGGTTGCTTTAGCTAATACACCATAAGCATTTTCCCTACTGATGTTCATCATCTGA
GCGTATTGGTTATAAGTGAACGATACCGTCCGTTCTTTCCTTGTAGGGTTTTCAATCGTGGGGTTGAGTA
GTGCCACACAGCATAAAATTAGCTTGGTTTCATGCTCCGTTAAGTCATAGCGACTAATCGCTAGTTCATT
TGCTTTGAAAACAACTAATTCAGACATACATCTCAATTGGTCTAGGTGATTTTAATCACTATACCAATTG
AGATGGGCTAGTCAATGATAATTACTAGTCCTTTTCCCGGGTGATCTGGGTATCTGTAAATTCTGCTAGA
CCTTTGCTGGAAAACTTGTAAATTCTGCTAGACCCTCTGTAAATTCCGCTAGACCTTTGTGTGTTTTTTT
TGTTTATATTCAAGTGGTTATAATTTATAGAATAAAGAAAGAATAAAAAAAGATAAAAAGAATAGATCCC
AGCCCTGTGTATAACTCACTACTTTAGTCAGTTCCGCAGTATTACAAAAGGATGTCGCAAACGCTGTTTG
CTCCTCTACAAAACAGACCTTAAAACCCTAAAGGCTTAAGTAGCACCCTCGCAAGCTCGGGCAAATCGCT
GAATATTCCTTTTGTCTCCGACCATCAGGCACCTGAGTCGCTGTCTTTTTCGTGACATTCAGTTCGCTGC
GCTCACGGCTCTGGCAGTGAATGGGGGTAAATGGCACTACAGGCGCCTTTTATGGATTCATGCAAGGAAA
CTACCCATAATACAAGAAAAGCCCGTCACGGGCTTCTCAGGGCGTTTTATGGCGGGTCTGCTATGTGGTG
CTATCTGACTTTTTGCTGTTCAGCAGTTCCTGCCCTCTGATTTTCCAGTCTGACCACTTCGGATTATCCC
GTGACAGGTCATTCAGACTGGCTAATGCACCCAGTAAGGCAGCGGTATCATCAACAGGCTTACCCGTCTT
ACTGTCCCTAGTGCTTGGATTCTCACCAATAAAAAACGCCCGGCGGCAACCGAGCGTTCTGAACAAATCC
AGATGGAGTTCTGAGGTCATTACTGGATCTATCAACAGGAGTCCAAGCGAGCTCTCGAACCCCAGAGTCC
CGCTCAGAAGAACTCGTCAAGAAGGCGATAGAAGGCGATGCGCTGCGAATCGGGAGCGGCGATACCGTAA
AGCACGAGGAAGCGGTCAGCCCATTCGCCGCCAAGCTCTTCAGCAATATCACGGGTAGCCAACGCTATGT
CCTGATAGCGGTCCGCCACACCCAGCCGGCCACAGTCGATGAATCCAGAAAAGCGGCCATTTTCCACCAT
GATATTCGGCAAGCAGGCATCGCCATGGGTCACGACGAGATCCTCGCCGTCGGGCATGCGCGCCTTGAGC
CTGGCGAACAGTTCGGCTGGCGCGAGCCCCTGATGCTCTTCGTCCAGATCATCCTGATCGACAAGACCGG
CTTCCATCCGAGTACGTGCTCGCTCGATGCGATGTTTCGCTTGGTGGTCGAATGGGCAGGTAGCCGGATC
AAGCGTATGCAGCCGCCGCATTGCATCAGCCATGATGGATACTTTCTCGGCAGGAGCAAGGTGAGATGAC
AGGAGATCCTGCCCCGGCACTTCGCCCAATAGCAGCCAGTCCCTTCCCGCTTCAGTGACAACGTCGAGCA
CAGCTGCGCAAGGAACGCCCGTCGTGGCCAGCCACGATAGCCGCGCTGCCTCGTCCTGCAGTTCATTCAG
GGCACCGGACAGGTCGGTCTTGACAAAAAGAACCGGGCGCCCCTGCGCTGACAGCCGGAACACGGCGGCA
TCAGAGCAGCCGATTGTCTGTTGTGCCCAGTCATAGCCGAATAGCCTCTCCACCCAAGCGGCCGGAGAAC
CTGCGTGCAATCCATCTTGTTCAATCATGCGAAACGATCCTCATCCTGTCTCTTGATCAGATCATGATCC
CCTGCGCCATCAGATCCTTGGCGGCAAGAAAGCCATCCAGTTTACTTTGCAGGGCTTCCCAACCTTACCA
GAGGGCGCCCCAGCTGGCAATTCCGAATTCATGAGATCT
