>Addgene plasmid #35369 | pBbS0k-RFP | addgene partial sequence | sequence record 43949 | jkRFP-F 5'-tggtcactacgacgctgaag-3'
ACGGTTCAGCTGCCGGGTGCTTACAAAACCGACATCAAACTGGACATCACCTCCCACAACGAAGACTACA
CCATCGTTGAACAGTACGAACGTGCTGAAGGTCGTCACTCCACCGGTGCTTAATAACGCTGATAGTGCTA
GTGTAGATCGCTACTAGAGCCAGGCATCAAATAAAACGAAAGGCTCAGTCGAAAGACTGGGCCTTTCGTT
TTATCTGTTGTTTGTCGGTGAACGCTCTCTACTAGAGTCACACTGGCTCACCTTCGGGTGGGCCTTTCTG
CGTTTATATACTAGAAGCGGCCGGGATCCTAACTCGAGTAAGGATCTCCAGGCATCAAATAAAACGAAAG
GCTCAGTCGAAAGACTGGGCCTTTCGTTTTATCTGTTGTTTGTCGGTGAACGCTCTCTACTAGAGTCACA
CTGGCTCACCTTCGGGTGGGCCTTTCTGCGTTTATACCTAGGGTACGGGTTTTGCTGCCCGCAAACGGGC
TGTTCTGGTGTTGCTAGTTTGTTATCAGAATCGCAGATCCGGCTTCAGCCGGTTTGCCGGCTGAAAGCGC
TATTTCTTCCAGAATTGCCATGATTTTTTCCCCACGGGAGGCGTCACTGGCTCCCGTGTTGTCGGCAGCT
TTGATTCGATAAGCAGCATCGCCTGTTTCAGGCTGTCTATGTGTGACTGTTGAGCTGTAACAAGTTGTCT
CAGGTGTTCAATTTCATGTTCTAGTTGCTTTGTTTTACTGGTTTCACCTGTTCTATTAGGTGTTACATGC
TGTTCATCTGTTACATTGTCGATCTGTTCATGGTGAACAGCTTTGAATGCACCAAAAACTCGTAAAAGCT
CTGATGTATCTATCTTTTTTACA
