>Addgene plasmid #35369 | pBbS0k-RFP | addgene partial sequence | sequence record 43950 | jkRFP-R 5'-gctttggaaccgtactggaa-3'
GGTAACTTTCAGTTTAGCGGTCTGGGTACCTTCGTACGGACGACCTTCACCTTCACCTTCGATTTCGAAC
TCGTGACCGTTAACGGAACCTTCCATACGAACTTTGAAACGCATGAACTCTTTGATAACGTCTTCGGAGG
AAGCCATCTAGTATTTCTCCTCTTTCACTAGTAGCTAGCACAGTACCTAGGACTGAGCTAGCTGTCAAAG
ATCTCATGAATTCGGAATTGCCAGCTGGGGCGCCCTCTGGTAAGGTTGGGAAGCCCTGCAAAGTAAACTG
GATGGCTTTCTTGCCGCCAAGGATCTGATGGCGCAGGGGATCATGATCTGATCAAGAGACAGGATGAGGA
TCGTTTCGCATGATTGAACAAGATGGATTGCACGCAGGTTCTCCGGCCGCTTGGGTGGAGAGGCTATTCG
GCTATGACTGGGCACAACAGACAATCGGCTGCTCTGATGCCGCCGTGTTCCGGCTGTCAGCGCAGGGGCG
CCCGGTTCTTTTTGTCAAGACCGACCTGTCCGGTGCCCTGAATGAACTGCAGGACGAGGCAGCGCGGCTA
TCGTGGCTGGCCACGACGGGCGTTCCTTGCGCAGCTGTGCTCGACGTTGTCACTGAAGCGGGAAGGGACT
GGCTGCTATTGGGCGAAGTGCCGGGGCAGGATCTCCTGTCATCTCACCTTGCTCCTGCCGAGAAAGTATC
CATCATGGCTGATGCAATGCGGCGGCTGCATACGCTTGATCCGGCTACCTGCCCATTCGACCACCAAGCG
AAACATCGCATC
